>Addgene plasmid #57475 | mEos3.2-MyosinIIA-C-18 | depositor partial sequence | sequence record 88608 | insert sequence
TCGAGCCGCTAGCGCTACCGGTCGCCACCATGAGTGCGATTAAGCCAGACATGAAGATCAAACTCCGTAT
GGAAGGCAACGTAAACGGGCACCACTTTGTGATCGACGGAGATGGTACAGGCAAGCCTTTTGAGGGAAAA
CAGAGTATGGATCTTGAAGTCAAAGAGGGCGGACCTCTGCCTTTTGCCTTTGATATCCTGACCACTGCAT
TCCATTACGGCAACAGGGTATTCGCCAAATATCCAGACAACATACAAGACTATTTTAAGCAGTCGTTTCC
TAAGGGGTATTCGTGGGAACGAAGCTTGACTTTCGAAGACGGGGGCATTTGCAACGCCAGAAACGACATA
ACAATGGAAGGGGACACTTTCTATAATAAAGTTCGATTTTATGGTACCAACTTTCCCGCCAATGGTCCAG
TTATGCAGAAGAAGACGCTGAAATGGGAGCCCTCCACTGAGAAAATGTATGTGCGTGATGGAGTGCTGAC
GGGTGATATTGAGATGGCTTTGTTGCTTGAAGGAAATGCCCATTACCGATGTGACTTCAGAACTACTTAC
AAAGCTAAGGAGAAGGGTGTCAAGTTACCAGGCGCCCACTTTGTGGACCACTGCATTGAGATTTTAAGCC
ATGACAAAGATTACAACAAGGTTAAGCTGTATGAGCATGCTGTTGCTCATTCTGGATTGCCTGACAATGC
CAGACGATCCGGACTCAGATCTGGCAGCGGTGGAGGCAGCGCATCCGGCGGAAGCGGAAGCGCTCAGCAG
GCTGCAGACAAGTACCTCTATGTGGATAAAAACTTCATCAATAACCCGCTGGCCCAAGCTGACTGGGCTG
CCAAGAAGTTGGTATGGGTGCCTTCCAGCAAGAATGGCTTTGAACCAGCCAGCCTCAAGGAGGAGGTGGG
AGAAGAGGCCATTGTAGAGCTGGTAGAGAATGGGAAGAAGGTGAAGGTGAACAAGGACGACATCCAGAAG
ATGAACCCACCCAAGTTCTCCAAGGTGGAGGACATGGCAGAGCTCACGTGCCTCAACGAAGCTTCGGTGC
TGCACAACCTCAAGGAGCGATACTACTCAGGGCTTATCTACACCTATTCAGGCCTGTTCTGTGTGGTCAT
CAACCCTTATAAGAACCTGCCCATCTACTCAGAGGAGATCGTGGAGATGTACAAGGGCAAGAAGAGGCAC
GAGATGCCACCCCACATCTACGCCATCACAGATACTGCCTACCGGAGCATGATGCAGGACCGGGAAGATC
AGTCCATCCTGTGCACGGGGGAGTCTGGAGCAGGGAAGACAGAGAACACCAAGAAAGTCATCCAGTACCT
GGCACATGTGGCCTCCTCACACAAGAGCAAGAAGGACCAGGGGGAGTTGGAGCGGCAGCTGCTACAGGCC
AACCCTATCCTAGAGGCCTTTGGAAACGCCAAGACGGTGAAGAATGACAACTCCTCTCGATTCGGTAAAT
TCATTCGTATCAACTTTGATGTCAATGGCTACATTGTTGGTGCCAACATTGAGACTTATCTTCTGGAGAA
ATCTCGTGCTATCCGCCAAGCCAAAGAGGAGCGGACCTTCCACATCTTCTACTACCTGCTGTCTGGGGCC
GGAGAACACCTGAAGACTGATCTCCTGTTGGAGCCATACAACAAATACCGCTTCCTGTCCAACGGGCACG
TCACCATCCCTGGGCAGCAGGACAAGGACATGTTCCAGGAGACAATGGAGGCCATGAGAATTATGGGTAT
CCCAGAGGATGAGCAGATGGGCTTGCTGCGGGTCATCTCTGGGGTCCTTCAGCTTGGCAACATTGCCTTC
AAGAAGGAGCGGAACACTGACCAGGCGTCCATGCCGGACAACACAGCTGCTCAAAAGGTGTCCCACCTCC
TGGGGATCAATGTGACCGACTTCACCAGAGGCATCCTCACCCCACGCATCAAGGTGGGCAGAGACTATGT
GCAGAAGGCGCAGACTAAAGAGCAGGCTGACTTTGCCATTGAGGCCTTGGCCAAGGCTACCTATGAGCGG
ATGTTCCGCTGGCTGGTGCTTCGCATCAACAAAGCTCTGGACAAGACCAAGAGGCAGGGCGCCTCATTTA
TCGGGATACTGGACATCGCTGGCTTTGAAATCTTTGATCTGAACTCCTTCGAGCAGCTGTGCATCAACTA
CACCAACGAGAAGCTGCAGCAGCTGTTCAACCACACCATGTTCATCCTGGAGCAGGAGGAGTACCAGCGA
GAGGGCATCGAGTGGAACTTCATCGACTTCGGCCTGGACCTGCAGCCCTGCATCGACCTCATTGAGAAGC
CGGCGGGTCCCCCAGGCATCCTGGCCCTGCTAGATGAGGAGTGCTGGTTTCCTAAGGCCACTGACAAGAG
CTTCGTGGAGAAGGTGGTGCAGGAGCAGGGCACCCACCCCAAGTTCCAGAAGCCCAAGCAACTGAAGGAC
AAGGCTGATTTCTGCATTATCCACTATGCCGGCAAGGTGGACTATAAAGCTGACGAGTGGCTGATGAAGA
ACATGGACCCCTTGAACGACAACATCGCCACGCTGCTTCACCAGTCCTCAGACAAGTTTGTCTCTGAGCT
GTGGAAGGATGTGGATCGGATCATTGGCTTGGACCAAGTGGCTGGAATGTCCGAGACAGCACTACCTGGT
GCCTTCAAGACCCGGAAGGGCATGTTCCGTACTGTCGGACAGCTGTACAAGGAGCAGCTGGCCAAGCTCA
TGGCCACGTTGAGGAATACCAACCCCAACTTCGTGCGCTGCATCATTCCCAACCATGAGAAGAAGGCCGG
CAAACTGGACCCGCACTTGGTGCTGGACCAGCTGCGCTGCAATGGCGTCCTTGAGGGCATCCGGATCTGC
CGCCAGGGCTTTCCCAACAGGGTGGTCTTCCAGGAGTTCCGGCAGAGGTATGAGATCCTCACCCCCAACT
CCATCCCGAAGGGCTTCATGGATGGCAAGCAAGCGTGTGTGCTCATGATCAAAGCCTTGGAGCTTGACAG
CAACCTGTACCGCATCGGCCAGAGCAAAGTGTTCTTCCGGGCAGGAGTGCTCGCCCACCTGGAGGAAGAG
CGGGACCTGAAGATCACCGATGTCATCATTGGCTTCCAGGCCTGCTGCAGGGGCTACCTGGCCAGGAAGG
CCTTTGCCAAGAGGCAGCAACAGCTGACCGCCATGAAGGTCCTACAGAGGAACTGTGCTGCGTACCTCAG
GCTGCGCAACTGGCAGTGGTGGAGGCTCTTCACCAAGGTCAAGCCCCTGTTGAACTCAATAAGACATGAG
GATGAGCTGTTAGCCAAGGAGGCGGAACTGACAAAGGTTCGAGAGAAACATCTGGCTGCAGAGAACAGGC
TGACAGAGATGGAGACGATGCAGTCTCAGCTCATGGCAGAGAAGCTGCAGCTTCAGGAGCAGCTGCAGGC
GGAGACAGAGCTGTGTGCCGAGGCTGAGGAGCTCCGGGCCCGTCTGACAGCGAAGAAGCAGGAGCTGGAG
GAGATATGCCATGACCTGGAGGCCAGGGTGGAGGAGGAGGAGGAGCGCTGCCAGTACCTGCAGGCCGAGA
AGAAGAAGATGCAGCAGAACATCCAGGAACTTGAGGAGCAGTTGGAGGAGGAGGAGAGCGCCCGGCAGAA
GCTGCAGCTTGAGAAGGTGACCACCGAGGCCAAGCTGAAGAAACTGGAGGAGGACCAGATCATCATGGAG
GACCAGAACTGCAAACTGGCCAAGGAGAAGAAACTGCTGGAAGACAGAGTAGCTGAGTTCACTACCAACC
TCATGGAAGAGGAGGAGAAGTCCAAGAGCCTGGCCAAGCTCAAGAACAAGCACGAGGCAATGATCACCGA
CCTGGAAGAGCGCCTCCGTAGGGAGGAGAAGCAGAGGCAGGAGTTGGAGAAGACCCGTCGCAAGCTGGAG
GGAGACTCCACAGACCTCAGTGACCAGATTGCTGAGCTCCAGGCGCAGATAGCAGAGCTCAAGATGCAGC
TGGCCAAGAAGGAGGAGGAGTTGCAGGCTGCCTTGGCCAGAGTGGAAGAAGAAGCTGCTCAGAAGAATAT
GGCCCTGAAGAAGATCCGAGAACTGGAAACTCAGATATCTGAGCTCCAGGAGGACCTGGAGTCGGAGCGA
GCCTCCAGGAATAAAGCCGAGAAGCAGAAACGGGATCTGGGAGAGGAGCTGGAGGCGCTGAAGACAGAGC
TGGAGGACACGCTGGACTCCACGGCTGCCCAGCAGGAGCTGAGGTCGAAGCGTGAGCAGGAGGTGAGCAT
CCTGAAGAAGACTCTGGAGGACGAGGCCAAGACCCATGAGGCCCAGATCCAGGAGATGAGGCAGAAGCAC
TCACAGGCTGTGGAGGAGCTGGCAGATCAGTTGGAGCAGACGAAGCGGGTAAAAGCTACCCTTGAGAAGG
CGAAGCAGACCCTGGAGAATGAGCGGGGAGAGCTGGCCAATGAGGTGAAGGCCCTGCTGCAAGGCAAGGG
CGACTCAGAGCACAAGCGCAAGAAGGTGGAGGCGCAGCTGCAAGAACTGCAGGTCAAGTTCAGCGAGGGA
GAGCGCGTGCGAACCGAACTGGCCGACAAGGTCACCAAGCTGCAGGTTGAACTGGACAGTGTGACCGGTC
TCCTTAGCCAGTCTGACAGCAAGTCCAGCAAGCTTACGAAGGACTTCTCTGCGCTGGAGTCCCAGCTTCA
GGACACACAGGAGTTGCTCCAGGAGGAGAACCGGCAGAAGCTGAGCCTGAGCACCAAGCTCAAGCAGATG
GAGGATGAGAAAAACTCCTTCAGGGAGCAGCTGGAGGAGGAGGAGGAGGCCAAGCGCAACTTGGAGAAGC
AGATCGCCACGCTCCATGCCCAGGTGACCGACATGAAGAAGAAGATGGAGGACGGTGTAGGGTGCCTGGA
GACTGCAGAGGAGGCGAAGCGGAGGCTTCAGAAGGACTTGGAAGGCCTGAGCCAGCGGCTTGAGGAGAAG
GTGGCTGCCTACGATAAGCTGGAGAAGACCAAGACACGGCTGCAGCAGGAGCTGGACGACCTGCTGGTTG
ACCTGGACCACCAGCGGCAGAGCGTCTCCAACCTGGAAAAGAAGCAGAAGAAGTTCGACCAGCTCCTAGC
CGAGGAGAAGACCATCTCGGCCAAGTATGCAGAGGAGCGTGACCGAGCTGAGGCTGAGGCCCGTGAGAAG
GAGACAAAGGCGCTATCACTGGCCCGGGCGCTTGAGGAGGCCATGGAGCAGAAGGCAGAGCTGGAGCGGC
TCAACAAGCAGTTCCGCACGGAGATGGAGGACCTCATGAGCTCCAAGGATGACGTGGGCAAGAGTGTCCA
CGAGCTGGAGAAGTCCAAGCGGGCCTTGGAGCAGCAGGTGGAGGAGATGAAGACCCAGCTGGAGGAGCTG
GAGGATGAGCTGCAGGCCACGGAGGATGCCAAGCTCCGCCTGGAGGTGAACCTGCAGGCCATGAAGGCCC
AGTTTGAGCGGGATCTGCAGGGCCGGGATGAACAGAGCGAGGAGAAGAAGAAGCAGCTGGTCAGACAGGT
GCGGGAGATGGAGGCGGAGCTGGAGGATGAGAGGAAGCAGCGCTCCATGGCCATGGCCGCACGCAAGAAA
CTGGAGATGGATCTGAAGGACCTGGAGGCACACATTGACACAGCCAATAAGAACCGGGAAGAGGCCATCA
AACAGCTGCGGAAGCTTCAGGCCCAGATGAAGGACTGCATGCGGGAGCTGGACGACACGCGCGCCTCCCG
GGAGGAGATCCTGGCGCAGGCCAAGGAGAATGAGAAGAAGCTGAAGAGCATGGAGGCCGAGATGATTCAG
CTGCAGGAGGAACTGGCAGCTGCTGAGCGTGCTAAGCGTCAGGCCCAACAGGAACGGGACGAGCTGGCTG
ATGAGATCGCCAACAGCAGTGGCAAAGGGGCCCTAGCATTAGAGGAGAAGCGGCGACTGGAGGCCCGCAT
TGCCCTGCTGGAGGAGGAGCTGGAGGAGGAACAGGGCAACACGGAGCTGATCAACGATCGGCTGAAGAAG
GCCAACCTGCAGATCGACCAAATAAACACCGACCTGAACCTGGAACGCAGCCACGCACAGAAGAATGAGA
ATGCGCGACAGCAGCTGGAACGCCAGAACAAGGAGCTCAAGGCCAAGCTGCAGGAAATGGAGAGTGCTGT
CAAGTCCAAATACAAGGCCTCCATCGCGGCCTTGGAGGCCAAAATTGCACAGCTGGAGGAACAGCTGGAC
AACGAGACCAAGGAGCGCCAGGCAGCCTCCAAGCAGGTGCGCCGGACGGAGAAGAAGCTGAAGGACGTGC
TGCTGCAGGTGGAGGACGAGCGGAGGAACGCGGAACAGTTCAAGGACCAGGCTGACAAGGCGTCCACCCG
CCTGAAGCAGCTTAAACGGCAGCTAGAGGAGGCTGAAGAGGAGGCCCAGCGGGCCAATGCCTCACGCCGG
AAGCTGCAGCGTGAGCTGGAAGATGCCACAGAGACCGCTGATGCTATGAACCGCGAGGTCAGCTCCCTGA
AGAACAAACTGAGGCGTGGGGACCTGCCATTTGTCGTGACTCGCCGAATTGTTCGGAAAGGCACTGGCGA
CTGCTCAGACGAGGAGGTCGACGGTAAAGCAGATGGGGCCGATGCCAAGGCAGCTGAATAGGAATTCTGC
AGTCGACGGTACCGCGGGCCCGGGATCCACCGGATCTAGATAACTGAT
