>Addgene plasmid #57475 | mEos3.2-MyosinIIA-C-18 | addgene partial sequence | sequence record 114629 | SV40pA-R 5'-GAAATTTGTGATGCTATTGC-3'
TGCATTCATTTTATGTTTCAGGTTCAGGGGGAGGTGTGGGAGGTTTTTTAAAGCAAGTAAAACCTCTACA
AATGTGGTATGGCTGATTATGATCAGTTATCTAGATCCGGTGGATCCCGGGCCCGCGGTACCGTCGACTG
CAGAATTCCTATTCAGCTGCCTTGGCATCGGCCCCATCTGCTTTACCGTCGACCTCCTCGTCTGAGCAGT
CGCCAGTGCCTTTCCGAACAATTCGGCGAGTCACGACAAATGGCAGGTCCCCACGCCTCAGTTTGTTCTT
CAGGGAGCTGACCTCGCGGTTCATAGCATCAGCGGTCTCTGTGGCATCTTCCAGCTCACGCTGCAGCTTC
CGGCGTGAGGCATTGGCCCGCTGGGCCTCCTCTTCAGCCTCCTCTAGCTGCCGTTTAAGCTGCTTCAGGC
GGGTGGACGCCTTGTCAGCCTGGTCCTTGAACTGTTCCGCGTTCCTCCGCTCGTCCTCCACCTGCAGCAG
CACGTCCTTCAGCTTCTTCTCCGTCCGGCGCACCTGCTTGGAGGCTGCCTGGCGCTCCTTGGTCTCGTTG
TCCAGCTGTTCCTCCAGCTGTGCAATTTTGGCCTCCAAGGCCGCGATGGAGGCCTTGTATTTGGACTTGA
CAGCACTCTCCATTTCCTGCAGCTTGGCCTTGAGCTCCTTGTTCTGGCGTTCCAGCTGCTGTCGCGCATT
CTCATTCTTCTGTGCGTGGC
