>Addgene plasmid #57475 | mEos3.2-MyosinIIA-C-18 | addgene partial sequence | sequence record 115126 | CMV-F 5'-CGCAAATGGGCGGTAGGCGTG-3'
GACCGCTCGAGCCGCTAGCGCTACCGGTCGCCACCATGAGTGCGATTAAGCCAGACATGAAGATCAAACT
CCGTATGGAAGGCAACGTAAACGGGCACCACTTTGTGATCGACGGAGATGGTACAGGCAAGCCTTTTGAG
GGAAAACAGAGTATGGATCTTGAAGTCAAAGAGGGCGGACCTCTGCCTTTTGCCTTTGATATCCTGACCA
CTGCATTCCATTACGGCAACAGGGTATTCGCCAAATATCCAGACAACATACAAGACTATTTTAAGCAGTC
GTTTCCTAAGGGGTATTCGTGGGAACGAAGCTTGACTTTCGAAGACGGGGGCATTTGCAACGCCAGAAAC
GACATAACAATGGAAGGGGACACTTTCTATAATAAAGTTCGATTTTATGGTACCAACTTTCCCGCCAATG
GTCCAGTTATGCAGAAGAAGACGCTGAAATGGGAGCCCTCCACTGAGAAAATGTATGTGCGTGATGGAGT
GCTGACGGGTGATATTGAGATGGCTTTGTTGCTTGAAGGAAATGCCCATTACCGATGTGACTTCAGAACT
ACTTACAAAGCTAAGGAGAAGGGTGTCAAGTTACCAGGCGCCCACTTTGTGGACCACTGCATTGAGATTT
TAAGCCATGACAAAGATTACAACAAGGTTAAGCTGTATGAGCATGCTGTTGCTCATTCTGGATTGCCTGA
CAATGCCAGACGATCCGGACTCAGATCTGGCAGCGGTGGAGGCAGCGCATCCGGCGGAAGCGGAAGCGCT
CAGCA
