[The description below was written by a language model from this plasmid's Addgene catalogue record.]
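Description:
mEos3.2-MyosinIIA-C-18 is a mammalian expression plasmid built on the mEos3.2-C1 backbone (about 4.75 kb without insert), a C1-style fluorescent protein fusion vector. It is propagated in E. coli as a high-copy plasmid under kanamycin selection. It also carries a neomycin resistance marker, so transfected mammalian cells can be selected with G418. No feature table accompanies the record, so the origins of replication and the regulatory elements driving the resistance marker are not explicitly listed. The use of an SV40 polyA reverse sequencing primer suggests an SV40 polyadenylation signal downstream of the insert.

The payload is mouse myosin IIA, the non-muscle myosin II heavy chain, expressed from the CMV promoter, a strong constitutive promoter in mammalian cells. The backbone places mEos3.2 at the N-terminus of the myosin, so the insert sits C-terminal to the fluorescent protein. The "C-18" in the name probably refers to this orientation and to an 18-residue linker between the two parts, but the record does not say so. mEos3.2 is a monomeric green-to-red photoconvertible fluorescent protein. The two recorded spectral pairs correspond to its two states: excitation 507 nm and emission 516 nm for the green form, and excitation 572 nm and emission 580 nm for the red form after photoconversion.

The stated purpose is cytoskeletal localization, meaning the fusion labels myosin IIA-containing structures in live or fixed mammalian cells. Photoconvertible tags of this kind are generally used for tracking selected protein populations over time and for single-molecule localization super-resolution imaging. The record does not name a specific application, and the cloning method is listed as unknown.
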