Addgene plasmid #57475: mEos3.2-MyosinIIA-C-18
Purpose: Localization: Cytoskeleton, Excitation: 507 / 572, Emission: 516 / 580
Depositing lab: Michael Davidson. Depositing organization: Florida State University, Tallahassee.
Backbone
  Vector backbone: mEos3.2-C1
  Backbone size w/o insert (bp): 4750
  Vector type: Mammalian Expression
  Selectable markers: Neomycin (select with G418)
Growth in bacteria
  Bacterial resistance: Kanamycin, 50 μg/mL
  Growth temperature: 37°C
  Growth strain: DH5alpha
  Copy number: High Copy
Gene/Insert
  Gene/Insert name: MyosinIIA (alt name: AJ312390)
  Species: M. musculus (mouse)
  Promoter: CMV
  Tag / fusion protein: mEos3.2 (N terminal on backbone)
  Cloning method: Unknown
  Sequencing primers: 5′ CMV-F; 3′ SV40pA-R
Terms and licenses: Academic/Nonprofit Terms; Industry Terms
Depositor comments: . Excitation = 507 / 572; Emission = 516 / 580
How to cite: mEos3.2-MyosinIIA-C-18 was a gift from Michael Davidson (Addgene plasmid # 57475 ; http://n2t.net/addgene:57475 ; RRID:Addgene_57475)
